Addgene plasmid #170579: p663-UBC-miniTurbo-V5-CLK3_IDG-K
Purpose: Gateway destination clone of CLK3 (human) tagged with N-terminal miniTurbo-V5 for generating protein-proximity networks using proximity-dependent biotinylation proteomics
Depositing lab: Ben Major. Depositing organization: Washington University in Saint Louis.
Backbone
  Vector backbone: pDest663
  Backbone manufacturer: PEL
  Backbone size w/o insert (bp): 9019
  Vector type: Mammalian Expression, Lentiviral ; Gateway Destination
  Selectable markers: Puromycin
Growth in bacteria
  Bacterial resistance: Ampicillin, 100 μg/mL
  Growth temperature: 30°C
  Growth strain: DH10B
  Copy number: Low Copy
Gene/Insert
  Gene/Insert name: miniTurbo-V5-CLK3 (alt name: miniTurbo-V5)
  Species: H. sapiens (human)
  Entrez Gene: CLK3 (a.k.a. PHCLK3, PHCLK3/152)
  Promoter: Ubiquitin
  Tag / fusion protein: miniTurbo-V5 (N terminal on insert)
  Cloning method: Gateway Cloning
  Sequencing primers: 5′ TGAAGCTCCGGTTTTGAACT; 3′ AATAGACCCGTGAAGCTGATC
Terms and licenses: Academic/Nonprofit Terms; Industry Terms: Not Available to Industry
Depositor comments: These plasmids were generated as part of the Illuminating the Druggable Genome (IDG) program sponsored by the NIH Common Fund. The goal of this program is to identify, gather, and distribute information and resources for proteins that currently are not well-studied yet belong to commonly drug-targeted protein families: protein kinases, non-olfactory G-protein coupled receptors (GPCRs), and ion channels. The IDG program is designed to develop fundamental research tools for understudied proteins, elucidate their function, and disseminate the IDG-related resources and data to the greater scientific community. These lentiviral gateway destination plasmids were generated, as part of the Kinase-Data and Resource Generating Center (DRGC), using the single fragment or multisite gateway cloning technology. They were used for generating proteomics-based protein-interaction and protein-proximity networks that can be accessed through the kinase-DRGC website https://darkkinome.org/. Each plasmid has either an N- or C-terminal fusion protein (Flag/ V5/V5-miniTurbo/V5-TurboID/miniTurbo-V5/TurboID-V5) tagged understudied kinase driven under either a CMV or Ubiquitin (UBC) promoter. All inserts in the pENTR plasmids used to generate the deposited destination plasmids were end-sequenced and insert size validated prior to multi-site gateway cloning. The combined insert size of the single fragment or three fragment destination plasmids were confirmed by restriction digestion (BsrGI, and EcoRV for pDest667; BsrGI, EcoRV, and BstZ17I for pDest663; and BsrGI for pHAGE) and all plasmids were partially sequenced to ensure in-frame ORFs and fusion tags.
How to cite: p663-UBC-miniTurbo-V5-CLK3_IDG-K was a gift from Ben Major (Addgene plasmid # 170579 ; http://n2t.net/addgene:170579 ; RRID:Addgene_170579)
