[The description below was written by a language model from this plasmid's Addgene catalogue record and pLannotate feature annotations shown in this document.]
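Description:
p663-UBC-miniTurbo-V5-CLK3_IDG-K is a lentiviral mammalian expression clone built in the pDest663 Gateway destination backbone by multisite Gateway recombination. In bacteria it is maintained through a ColE1/pUC-type origin with ampicillin resistance (bla); the catalogue nonetheless lists it as low copy. An f1 origin and remnants of lac/T7/T3 cloning-vector elements are also present. The viral portion has a third-generation layout. An RSV promoter drives a truncated HIV-1 5' LTR, followed by the Ψ packaging signal with a gag fragment, the RRE for Rev-dependent export of the genomic RNA, and the cPPT/CTS. A truncated LTR closes the transfer cassette at the 3' end, with an SV40 poly(A) signal and SV40 origin downstream.

The payload is bounded by the attB scars left by recombination (attB4, attB5, attB1, attB2). These separate three modules: the human ubiquitin C promoter, the miniTurbo biotin ligase, and the human CLK3 coding sequence. The annotation tool matched the CLK3 sequence to the rat Clk3 protein entry, but the record gives the species as human. According to the catalogue, a V5 epitope lies between miniTurbo and the kinase, giving an N-terminal miniTurbo-V5 fusion. The V5 tag is not separately annotated in the feature table. A WPRE follows the open reading frame to enhance transcript expression, and a mouse PGK promoter then drives puromycin N-acetyltransferase for selecting transduced cells.

CLK3 is a dual-specificity kinase that phosphorylates SR splicing proteins. The construct was made within a programme on understudied kinases. It is used to express the fusion stably so that proteins near CLK3 are biotinylated and can be identified by proteomics to map its proximity network.
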