Features (pLannotate 1.2.2; 32 found; start..end, strand, type, name):
    547..684     +  CDS            nef (fragment): NEF_HV1LA - Experimental evidence at protein level: Swiss-Prot protein existence level 1. Extracellular Nef protein targets CD4(+) T-lymphocytes for apoptosis by interacting with CXCR4 surface receptors. From Human immunodeficiency virus type 1 group M subtype B (isolate Lai) (HIV-1).
    670..850     +  LTR            5' LTR (truncated): truncated 5' long terminal repeat (LTR) from HIV-1
    922..1043    +  polyA_signal   SV40 poly(A) signal: SV40 polyadenylation signal
   1083..1218    +  rep_origin     SV40 ori: SV40 origin of replication
   1239..1257    -  promoter       T7 promoter: promoter for bacteriophage T7 RNA polymerase
   1265..1420    +  CDS            lacZα (fragment): LacZα fragment of β-galactosidase; lacZ fragment
   1425..1853    +  rep_origin     f1 ori (sequence partly withheld): f1 bacteriophage origin of replication; arrow indicates direction of (+) strand synthesis
   1906..2010    +  promoter       AmpR promoter: bla
   2011..2871    +  CDS            AmpR: β-lactamase; bla; confers resistance to ampicillin, carbenicillin, and related antibiotics
   3042..3630    +  rep_origin     ori: high-copy-number ColE1/pMB1/pBR322/pUC origin of replication
   3813..3905    +  CDS            lacI (fragment): lac repressor; lacI; The lac repressor binds to the lac operator to inhibit transcription in E. coli. This inhibition can be relieved by adding lactose or isopropyl-β-D-thiogalactopyranoside (IPTG).
   3918..3939    +  protein_bind   CAP binding site: CAP binding activates transcription in the presence of cAMP. E. coli catabolite activator protein
   3954..3984    +  promoter       lac promoter: promoter for the E. coli lac operon
   3988..4010    +  protein_bind   lac operator (fragment): The lac repressor binds to the lac operator to inhibit transcription in E. coli. This inhibition can be relieved by adding lactose or isopropyl-β-D-thiogalactopyranoside (IPTG). lac repressor encoded by lacI
   4053..4071    +  promoter       T3 promoter: promoter for bacteriophage T3 RNA polymerase
   4099..4325    +  promoter       RSV promoter: Rous sarcoma virus enhancer/promoter
   4326..4506    +  LTR            5' LTR (truncated): truncated 5' long terminal repeat (LTR) from HIV-1
   4553..4678    +  misc_feature   HIV-1 Ψ: packaging signal of human immunodeficiency virus type 1
   4662..5025    +  CDS            HIV-1 gag (fragment): gag protein from human immunodeficiency virus 1; gag
   5171..5404    +  misc_feature   RRE: The Rev response element (RRE) of HIV-1 allows for Rev-dependent mRNA export from the nucleus to the cytoplasm.
   5781..5881    +  CDS            Rev (fragment): human immunodeficiency virus 1 (HIV-1) Rev protein; rev; enhances nuclear export of unspliced and incompletely spliced viral mRNAs
   5900..6016    +  misc_feature   cPPT/CTS: central polypurine tract and central termination sequence of HIV-1
   6050..6070    +  protein_bind   attB4: mutant version of attB; core recombination site for the Gateway® BP reaction BP Clonase™
   6070..7281    +  promoter       UbC promoter: human ubiquitin C promoter
   7285..7303    -  protein_bind   attB5 (fragment): mutant version of attB; core recombination site for the Gateway® BP reaction BP Clonase™
   7318..8088    +  CDS            miniTurbo: N-terminally truncated mutant of the E. coli biotin ligase BioID engineered for improved catalytic efficiency (Branon et al., 2018)
   8137..8161    +  protein_bind   attB1: mutant version of attB; recombination site for the Gateway® BP reaction BP Clonase™
   8167..9636    +  CDS            Clk3: CLK3_RAT - Experimental evidence at protein level: Swiss-Prot protein existence level 1. Dual specificity kinase acting on both serine/threonine and tyrosine-containing substrates. Phosphorylates serine- and arginine- rich (SR) proteins of the spliceosomal complex. May be a constituent of a network of regulatory mechanisms that enable SR proteins to control RNA splicing and can cause redistribution of SR proteins from speckles to a diffuse nucleoplasmic distribution. Phosphorylates SRSF1 and SRSF3. Regulates the alternative splicing of tissue factor (F3) pre- mRNA in endothelial cells (By simi
   9641..9665    -  protein_bind   attB2: mutant version of attB; recombination site for the Gateway® BP reaction BP Clonase™
   9695..10283   +  misc_feature   WPRE: woodchuck hepatitis virus posttranscriptional regulatory element
  10297..10796   +  promoter       PGK promoter: mouse phosphoglycerate kinase 1 promoter
  10817..479     +  CDS            PuroR (across the origin): puromycin N-acetyltransferase; pac from Streptomyces alboniger; confers resistance to puromycin
>Addgene plasmid #170579 | p663-UBC-miniTurbo-V5-CLK3_IDG-K | addgene full sequence | sequence record 341626 | Addgene NGS Result
GCCACATCGAGCGGGTCACCGAGCTGCAAGAACTCTTCCTCACGCGCGTCGGGCTCGACATCGGCAAGGT
GTGGGTCGCGGACGACGGCGCCGCGGTGGCGGTCTGGACCACGCCGGAGAGCGTCGAAGCGGGGGCGGTG
TTCGCCGAGATCGGCCCGCGCATGGCCGAGTTGAGCGGTTCCCGGCTGGCCGCGCAGCAACAGATGGAAG
GCCTCCTGGCGCCGCACCGGCCCAAGGAGCCCGCGTGGTTCCTGGCCACCGTCGGCGTCTCGCCCGACCA
CCAGGGCAAGGGTCTGGGCAGCGCCGTCGTGCTCCCCGGAGTGGAGGCGGCCGAGCGCGCCGGGGTGCCC
GCCTTCCTGGAGACCTCCGCGCCCCGCAACCTCCCCTTCTACGAGCGGCTCGGCTTCACCGTCACCGCCG
ACGTCGAGGTGCCCGAAGGACCGCGCACCTGGTGCATGACCCGCAAGCCCGGTGCCTGACGCCCGCCCCA
CGACCCGCAGCGCCCGACCGAAAGGAGCGCACGACCCCATGCATCTCGAGGGCCCGGTACCTTTAAGACC
AATGACTTACAAGGCAGCTGTAGATCTTAGCCACTTTTTAAAAGAAAAGGGGGGACTGGAAGGGCTAGCT
CACTCCCAACGAAGACAAGATCTGCTTTTTGCTTGTACTGGGTCTCTCTGGTTAGACCAGATCTGAGCCT
GGGAGCTCTCTGGCTAACTAGGGAACCCACTGCTTAAGCCTCAATAAAGCTTGCCTTGAGTGCTTCAAGT
AGTGTGTGCCCGTCTGTTGTGTGACTCTGGTAACTAGAGATCCCTCAGACCCTTTTAGTCAGTGTGGAAA
ATCTCTAGCAGTAGTAGTTCATGTCATCTTATTATTCAGTATTTATAACTTGCAAAGAAATGAATATCAG
AGAGTGAGAGGAACTTGTTTATTGCAGCTTATAATGGTTACAAATAAAGCAATAGCATCACAAATTTCAC
AAATAAAGCATTTTTTTCACTGCATTCTAGTTGTGGTTTGTCCAAACTCATCAATGTATCTTATCATGTC
TGGCTCTAGCTATCCCGCCCCTAACTCCGCCCATCCCGCCCCTAACTCCGCCCAGTTCCGCCCATTCTCC
GCCCCATGGCTGACTAATTTTTTTTATTTATGCAGAGGCCGAGGCCGCCTCGGCCTCTGAGCTATTCCAG
AAGTAGTGAGGAGGCTTTTTTGGAGGCCTAGGGACGTACCCAATTCGCCCTATAGTGAGTCGTATTACGC
GCGCTCACTGGCCGTCGTTTTACAACGTCGTGACTGGGAAAACCCTGGCGTTACCCAACTTAATCGCCTT
GCAGCACATCCCCCTTTCGCCAGCTGGCGTAATAGCGAAGAGGCCCGCACCGATCGCCCTTCCCAACAGT
TGCGCAGCCTGAATGGCGAATGGG
[124 nt withheld, positions 1425-1548]
C
[91 nt withheld, positions 1550-1640]
A
[49 nt withheld, positions 1642-1690]
CCTTTGACGTTGGAGTCCACGTTCTTT
[37 nt withheld, positions 1718-1754]
ACCCTATCTCGGTCTATTCTTTTGATTTATAAGGGATTTTGCCGATTTCGGCCTATTGGTTAAAAAATGA
GCTGATTTAACAAAAATTTAACGCGAATTTTAACAAAATATTAACGCTTACAATTTAGGTGGCACTTTTC
GGGGAAATGTGCGCGGAACCCCTATTTGTTTATTTTTCTAAATACATTCAAATATGTATCCGCTCATGAG
ACAATAACCCTGATAAATGCTTCAATAATATTGAAAAAGGAAGAGTATGAGTATTCAACATTTCCGTGTC
GCCCTTATTCCCTTTTTTGCGGCATTTTGCCTTCCTGTTTTTGCTCACCCAGAAACGCTGGTGAAAGTAA
AAGATGCTGAAGATCAGTTGGGTGCACGAGTGGGTTACATCGAACTGGATCTCAACAGCGGTAAGATCCT
TGAGAGTTTTCGCCCCGAAGAACGTTTTCCAATGATGAGCACTTTTAAAGTTCTGCTATGTGGCGCGGTA
TTATCCCGTATTGACGCCGGGCAAGAGCAACTCGGTCGCCGCATACACTATTCTCAGAATGACTTGGTTG
AGTACTCACCAGTCACAGAAAAGCATCTTACGGATGGCATGACAGTAAGAGAATTATGCAGTGCTGCCAT
AACCATGAGTGATAACACTGCGGCCAACTTACTTCTGACAACGATCGGAGGACCGAAGGAGCTAACCGCT
TTTTTGCACAACATGGGGGATCATGTAACTCGCCTTGATCGTTGGGAACCGGAGCTGAATGAAGCCATAC
CAAACGACGAGCGTGACACCACGATGCCTGTAGCAATGGCAACAACGTTGCGCAAACTATTAACTGGCGA
ACTACTTACTCTAGCTTCCCGGCAACAATTAATAGACTGGATGGAGGCGGATAAAGTTGCAGGACCACTT
CTGCGCTCGGCCCTTCCGGCTGGCTGGTTTATTGCTGATAAATCTGGAGCCGGTGAGCGTGGGTCTCGCG
GTATCATTGCAGCACTGGGGCCAGATGGTAAGCCCTCCCGTATCGTAGTTATCTACACGACGGGGAGTCA
GGCAACTATGGATGAACGAAATAGACAGATCGCTGAGATAGGTGCCTCACTGATTAAGCATTGGTAACTG
TCAGACCAAGTTTACTCATATATACTTTAGATTGATTTAAAACTTCATTTTTAATTTAAAAGGATCTAGG
TGAAGATCCTTTTTGATAATCTCATGACCAAAATCCCTTAACGTGAGTTTTCGTTCCACTGAGCGTCAGA
CCCCGTAGAAAAGATCAAAGGATCTTCTTGAGATCCTTTTTTTCTGCGCGTAATCTGCTGCTTGCAAACA
AAAAAACCACCGCTACCAGCGGTGGTTTGTTTGCCGGATCAAGAGCTACCAACTCTTTTTCCGAAGGTAA
CTGGCTTCAGCAGAGCGCAGATACCAAATACTGTTCTTCTAGTGTAGCCGTAGTTAGGCCACCACTTCAA
GAACTCTGTAGCACCGCCTACATACCTCGCTCTGCTAATCCTGTTACCAGTGGCTGCTGCCAGTGGCGAT
AAGTCGTGTCTTACCGGGTTGGACTCAAGACGATAGTTACCGGATAAGGCGCAGCGGTCGGGCTGAACGG
GGGGTTCGTGCACACAGCCCAGCTTGGAGCGAACGACCTACACCGAACTGAGATACCTACAGCGTGAGCT
ATGAGAAAGCGCCACGCTTCCCGAAGGGAGAAAGGCGGACAGGTATCCGGTAAGCGGCAGGGTCGGAACA
GGAGAGCGCACGAGGGAGCTTCCAGGGGGAAACGCCTGGTATCTTTATAGTCCTGTCGGGTTTCGCCACC
TCTGACTTGAGCGTCGATTTTTGTGATGCTCGTCAGGGGGGCGGAGCCTATGGAAAAACGCCAGCAACGC
GGCCTTTTTACGGTTCCTGGCCTTTTGCTGGCCTTTTGCTCACATGTTCTTTCCTGCGTTATCCCCTGAT
TCTGTGGATAACCGTATTACCGCCTTTGAGTGAGCTGATACCGCTCGCCGCAGCCGAACGACCGAGCGCA
GCGAGTCAGTGAGCGAGGAAGCGGAAGAGCGCCCAATACGCAAACCGCCTCTCCCCGCGCGTTGGCCGAT
TCATTAATGCAGCTGGCACGACAGGTTTCCCGACTGGAAAGCGGGCAGTGAGCGCAACGCAATTAATGTG
AGTTAGCTCACTCATTAGGCACCCCAGGCTTTACACTTTATGCTTCCGGCTCGTATGTTGTGTGGAATTG
TGAGCGGATAACAATTTCACACAGGAAACAGCTATGACCATGATTACGCCAAGCGCGCAATTAACCCTCA
CTAAAGGGAACAAAAGCTGGAGCTGCAAGCTTAATGTAGTCTTATGCAATACTCTTGTAGTCTTGCAACA
TGGTAACGATGAGTTAGCAACATGCCTTACAAGGAGAGAAAAAGCACCGTGCATGCCGATTGGTGGAAGT
AAGGTGGTACGATCGTGCCTTATTAGGAAGGCAACAGACGGGTCTGACATGGATTGGACGAACCACTGAA
TTGCCGCATTGCAGAGATATTGTATTTAAGTGCCTAGCTCGATACATAAACGGGTCTCTCTGGTTAGACC
AGATCTGAGCCTGGGAGCTCTCTGGCTAACTAGGGAACCCACTGCTTAAGCCTCAATAAAGCTTGCCTTG
AGTGCTTCAAGTAGTGTGTGCCCGTCTGTTGTGTGACTCTGGTAACTAGAGATCCCTCAGACCCTTTTAG
TCAGTGTGGAAAATCTCTAGCAGTGGCGCCCGAACAGGGACTTGAAAGCGAAAGGGAAACCAGAGGAGCT
CTCTCGACGCAGGACTCGGCTTGCTGAAGCGCGCACGGCAAGAGGCGAGGGGCGGCGACTGGTGAGTACG
CCAAAAATTTTGACTAGCGGAGGCTAGAAGGAGAGAGATGGGTGCGAGAGCGTCAGTATTAAGCGGGGGA
GAATTAGATCGCGATGGGAAAAAATTCGGTTAAGGCCAGGGGGAAAGAAAAAATATAAATTAAAACATAT
AGTATGGGCAAGCAGGGAGCTAGAACGATTCGCAGTTAATCCTGGCCTGTTAGAAACATCAGAAGGCTGT
AGACAAATACTGGGACAGCTACAACCATCCCTTCAGACAGGATCAGAAGAACTTAGATCATTATATAATA
CAGTAGCAACCCTCTATTGTGTGCATCAAAGGATAGAGATAAAAGACACCAAGGAAGCTTTAGACAAGAT
AGAGGAAGAGCAAAACAAAAGTAAGACCACCGCACAGCAAGCGGCCGCTGATCTTCAGACCTGGAGGAGG
AGATATGAGGGACAATTGGAGAAGTGAATTATATAAATATAAAGTAGTAAAAATTGAACCATTAGGAGTA
GCACCCACCAAGGCAAAGAGAAGAGTGGTGCAGAGAGAAAAAAGAGCAGTGGGAATAGGAGCTTTGTTCC
TTGGGTTCTTGGGAGCAGCAGGAAGCACTATGGGCGCAGCGTCAATGACGCTGACGGTACAGGCCAGACA
ATTATTGTCTGGTATAGTGCAGCAGCAGAACAATTTGCTGAGGGCTATTGAGGCGCAACAGCATCTGTTG
CAACTCACAGTCTGGGGCATCAAGCAGCTCCAGGCAAGAATCCTGGCTGTGGAAAGATACCTAAAGGATC
AACAGCTCCTGGGGATTTGGGGTTGCTCTGGAAAACTCATTTGCACCACTGCTGTGCCTTGGAATGCTAG
TTGGAGTAATAAATCTCTGGAACAGATTTGGAATCACACGACCTGGATGGAGTGGGACAGAGAAATTAAC
AATTACACAAGCTTAATACACTCCTTAATTGAAGAATCGCAAAACCAGCAAGAAAAGAATGAACAAGAAT
TATTGGAATTAGATAAATGGGCAAGTTTGTGGAATTGGTTTAACATAACAAATTGGCTGTGGTATATAAA
ATTATTCATAATGATAGTAGGAGGCTTGGTAGGTTTAAGAATAGTTTTTGCTGTACTTTCTATAGTGAAT
AGAGTTAGGCAGGGATATTCACCATTATCGTTTCAGACCCACCTCCCAACCCCGAGGGGACCCGACAGGC
CCGAAGGAATAGAAGAAGAAGGTGGAGAGAGAGACAGAGACAGATCCATTCGATTAGTGAACGGATCTCG
ACGGTATCGGTTAACTTTTAAAAGAAAAGGGGGGATTGGGGGGTACAGTGCAGGGGAAAGAATAGTAGAC
ATAATAGCAACAGACATACAAACTAAAGAATTACAAAAACAAATTACAAAATTCAAAATTTTATCGTCCA
GTGTGGTGGAATTCTGCAGATATCACAACTTTGTATAGAAAAGTTGGCCTCCGCGCCGGGTTTTGGCGCC
TCCCGCGGGCGCCCCCCTCCTCACGGCGAGCGCTGCCACGTCAGACGAAGGGCGCAGCGAGCGTCCTGAT
CCTTCCGCCCGGACGCTCAGGACAGCGGCCCGCTGCTCATAAGACTCGGCCTTAGAACCCCAGTATCAGC
AGAAGGACATTTTAGGACGGGACTTGGGTGACTCTAGGGCACTGGTTTTCTTTCCAGAGAGCGGAACAGG
CGAGGAAAAGTAGTCCCTTCTCGGCGATTCTGCGGAGGGATCTCCGTGGGGCGGTGAACGCCGATGATTA
TATAAGGACGCGCCGGGTGTGGCACAGCTAGTTCCGTCGCAGCCGGGATTTGGGTCGCGGTTCTTGTTTG
TGGATCGCTGTGATCGTCACTTGGTGAGTAGCGGGCTGCTGGGCTGGCCGGGGCTTTCGTGGCCGCCGGG
CCGCTCGGTGGGACGGAAGCGTGTGGAGAGACCGCCAAGGGCTGTAGTCTGGGTCCGCGAGCAAGGTTGC
CCTGAACTGGGGGTTGGGGGGAGCGCAGCAAAATGGCGGCTGTTCCCGAGTCTTGAATGGAAGACGCTTG
TGAGGCGGGCTGTGAGGTCGTTGAAACAAGGTGGGGGGCATGGTGGGCGGCAAGAACCCAAGGTCTTGAG
GCCTTCGCTAATGCGGGAAAGCTCTTATTCGGGTGAGATGGGCTGGGGCACCATCTGGGGACCCTGACGT
GAAGTTTGTCACTGACTGGAGAACTCGGTTTGTCGTCTGTTGCGGGGGCGGCAGTTATGGCGGTGCCGTT
GGGCAGTGCACCCGTACCTTTGGGAGCGCGCGCCCTCGTCGTGTCGTGACGTCACCCGTTCTGTTGGCTT
ATAATGCAGGGTGGGGCCACCTGCCGGTAGGTGTGCGGTAGGCTTTTCTCCGTCGCAGGACGCAGGGTTC
GGGCCTAGGGTAGGCTCTCCTGAATCGACAGGCGCCGGACCTCTGGTGAGGGGAGGGATAAGTGAGGCGT
CAGTTTCTTTGGTCGGTTTTATGTACCTATCTTCTTAAGTAGCTGAAGCTCCGGTTTTGAACTATGCGCT
CGGGGTTGGCGAGTGTGTTTTGTGAAGTTTTTTAGGCACCTTTTGAAATGTAATCATTTGGGTCAATATG
TAATTTTCAGTGTTAGACTAGTAAATTGTCCGCTAAATTCTGGCCGTTTTTGGCTTTTTTGTTAGACGGC
CAACTTTTGTATACAAAGTGGGCCACCATGGGAATCCCGCTGCTGAACGCTAAACAGATTCTGGGACAGC
TGGACGGCGGGAGCGTGGCAGTCCTGCCTGTGGTCGACTCCACCAATCAGTACCTGCTGGATCGAATCGG
CGAGCTGAAGAGTGGGGATGCTTGCATTGCAGAATATCAGCAGGCAGGGAGAGGAAGCAGAGGGAGGAAA
TGGTTCTCTCCTTTTGGAGCTAACCTGTACCTGAGTATGTTTTGGCGCCTGAAGCGGGGACCAGCAGCAA
TCGGCCTGGGCCCGGTCATCGGAATTGTCATGGCAGAAGCGCTGCGAAAGCTGGGAGCAGACAAGGTGCG
AGTCAAATGGCCCAATGACCTGTATCTGCAGGATAGAAAGCTGGCAGGCATCCTGGTGGAGCTGGCCGGA
ATAACAGGCGATGCTGCACAGATCGTCATTGGCGCCGGGATTAACGTGGCTATGAGGCGCGTGGAGGAAA
GCGTGGTCAATCAGGGCTGGATCACACTGCAGGAAGCAGGGATTAACCTGGACAGGAATACTCTGGCCGC
TATGCTGATCCGAGAGCTGCGGGCAGCCCTGGAACTGTTCGAGCAGGAAGGCCTGGCTCCATATCTGTCA
CGGTGGGAGAAGCTGGATAACTTCATCAATAGACCCGTGAAGCTGATCATTGGGGACAAAGAGATTTTCG
GGATTAGCCGGGGGATTGATAAACAGGGAGCCCTGCTGCTGGAACAGGACGGAGTTATCAAACCCTGGAT
GGGCGGAGAAATCAGTCTGCGGTCTGCCGAAAAGGCTAGCGGCAAGCCCATCCCCAACCCCCTGCTGGGC
CTGGACAGCACCACAAGTTTGTACAAAAAAGCAGGCTCCACCATGCATCACTGTAAGCGATACCGCTCCC
CTGAACCAGACCCGTACCTGAGCTACCGATGGAAGAGGAGGAGGTCCTACAGTCGGGAACATGAAGGGAG
ACTGCGATACCCGTCCCGAAGGGAGCCTCCCCCACGAAGATCTCGGTCCAGAAGCCATGACCGCCTGCCC
TACCAGAGGAGGTACCGGGAGCGCCGTGACAGCGATACATACCGGTGTGAAGAGCGGAGCCCATCCTTTG
GAGAGGACTACTATGGACCTTCACGTTCTCGTCATCGTCGGCGATCGCGGGAGAGGGGGCCATACCGGAC
CCGCAAGCATGCCCACCACTGCCACAAACGCCGCACCAGGTCTTGTAGCAGCGCCTCCTCGAGAAGCCAA
CAGAGCAGTAAGCGCAGCAGCCGGAGTGTGGAAGATGACAAGGAGGGTCACCTGGTGTGCCGGATCGGCG
ATTGGCTCCAAGAGCGATATGAGATTGTGGGGAACCTGGGTGAAGGCACCTTTGGCAAGGTGGTGGAGTG
CTTGGACCATGCCAGAGGGAAGTCTCAGGTTGCCCTGAAGATCATCCGCAACGTGGGCAAGTACCGGGAG
GCTGCCCGGCTAGAAATCAACGTGCTCAAAAAAATCAAGGAGAAGGACAAAGAAAACAAGTTCCTGTGTG
TCTTGATGTCTGACTGGTTCAACTTCCACGGTCACATGTGCATCGCCTTTGAGCTCCTGGGCAAGAACAC
CTTTGAGTTCCTGAAGGAGAATAACTTCCAGCCTTACCCCCTACCACATGTCCGGCACATGGCCTACCAG
CTCTGCCACGCCCTTAGATTTCTGCATGAGAATCAGCTGACCCATACAGACTTGAAACCAGAGAACATCC
TGTTTGTGAATTCTGAGTTTGAAACCCTCTACAATGAGCACAAGAGCTGTGAGGAGAAGTCAGTGAAGAA
CACCAGCATCCGAGTGGCTGACTTTGGCAGTGCCACATTTGACCATGAGCACCACACCACCATTGTGGCC
ACCCGTCACTATCGCCCGCCTGAGGTGATCCTTGAGCTGGGCTGGGCACAGCCCTGTGACGTCTGGAGCA
TTGGCTGCATTCTCTTTGAGTACTACCGGGGCTTCACACTCTTCCAGACCCACGAAAACCGAGAGCACCT
GGTGATGATGGAGAAGATCCTAGGGCCCATCCCATCACACATGATCCACCGTACCAGGAAGCAGAAATAT
TTCTACAAAGGGGGCCTAGTTTGGGATGAGAACAGCTCTGACGGCCGGTATGTGAAGGAGAACTGCAAAC
CTCTGAAGAGTTACATGCTCCAAGACTCCCTGGAGCACGTGCAGCTGTTTGACCTGATGAGGAGGATGTT
AGAATTTGACCCTGCCCAGCGCATCACACTGGCCGAGGCCCTGCTGCACCCCTTCTTTGCTGGCCTGACC
CCTGAGGAGCGGTCCTTCCACACCAGCCGCAACCCAAGCAGATAGGACCCAGCTTTCTTGTACAAAGTGG
TGATATCCAGCACAGTGGCGGCCGCTCGACAATCAACCTCTGGATTACAAAATTTGTGAAAGATTGACTG
GTATTCTTAACTATGTTGCTCCTTTTACGCTATGTGGATACGCTGCTTTAATGCCTTTGTATCATGCTAT
TGCTTCCCGTATGGCTTTCATTTTCTCCTCCTTGTATAAATCCTGGTTGCTGTCTCTTTATGAGGAGTTG
TGGCCCGTTGTCAGGCAACGTGGCGTGGTGTGCACTGTGTTTGCTGACGCAACCCCCACTGGTTGGGGCA
TTGCCACCACCTGTCAGCTCCTTTCCGGGACTTTCGCTTTCCCCCTCCCTATTGCCACGGCGGAACTCAT
CGCCGCCTGCCTTGCCCGCTGCTGGACAGGGGCTCGGCTGTTGGGCACTGACAATTCCGTGGTGTTGTCG
GGGAAGCTGACGTCCTTTCCATGGCTGCTCGCCTGTGTTGCCACCTGGATTCTGCGCGGGACGTCCTTCT
GCTACGTCCCTTCGGCCCTCAATCCAGCGGACCTTCCTTCCCGCGGCCTGCTGCCGGCTCTGCGGCCTCT
TCCGCGTCTTCGCCTTCGCCCTCAGACGAGTCGGATCTCCCTTTGGGCCGCCTCCCCGCCTGGAATTCTA
CCGGGTAGGGGAGGCGCTTTTCCCAAGGCAGTCTGGAGCATGCGCTTTAGCAGCCCCGCTGGGCACTTGG
CGCTACACAAGTGGCCTCTGGCCTCGCACACATTCCACATCCACCGGTAGGCGCCAACCGGCTCCGTTCT
TTGGTGGCCCCTTCGCGCCACCTTCTACTCCTCCCCTAGTCAGGAAGTTCCCCCCCGCCCCGCAGCTCGC
GTCGTGCAGGACGTGACAAATGGAAGTAGCACGTCTCACTAGTCTCGTGCAGATGGACAGCACCGCTGAG
CAATGGAAGCGGGTAGGCCTTTGGGGCAGCGGCCAATAGCAGCTTTGCTCCTTCGCTTTCTGGGCTCAGA
GGCTGGGAAGGGGTGGGTCCGGGGGCGGGCTCAGGGGCGGGCTCAGGGGCGGGGCGGGCGCCCGAAGGTC
CTCCGGAGGCCCGGCATTCTGCACGCTTCAAAAGCGCACGTCTGCCGCGCTGTTCTCCTCTTCCTCATCT
CCGGGCCTTTCGACCTGCAGCCCAAGCTTACCATGACCGAGTACAAGCCCACGGTGCGCCTCGCCACCCG
CGACGACGTCCCCAGGGCCGTACGCACCCTCGCCGCCGCGTTCGCCGACTACCCCGCCACGCGCCACACC
GTCGATCCGGACC
